Addgene plasmid #227330: qTAG-C-Solo-mStayGold-H2BC11
Purpose: Donor template for mStayGold insertion into the C-terminus of the H2BC11 locus. For nuclei visualization. To be co-transfected with sgRNA plasmid px330-PITCh-H2BC11 (Addgene #207755)
Depositing lab: Laurence Pelletier. Publication: qTAG: an adaptable plasmid scaffold for CRISPR-based endogenous tagging. Philip R, Sharma A, Matellan L, Erpf AC, Hsu WH, Tkach JM, Wyatt HDM, Pelletier L. EMBO J. 2024 Dec 12. doi: 10.1038/s44318-024-00337-5. PubMed 39668248.
Backbone
  Vector backbone: pUC19
  Backbone manufacturer: Invitrogen
  Backbone size w/o insert (bp): 2686
  Vector type: Mammalian Expression, CRISPR ; Donor Template
Growth in bacteria
  Bacterial resistance: Ampicillin, 100 μg/mL
  Growth temperature: 37°C
  Growth strain: DH5alpha
  Copy number: High Copy
Gene/Insert
  Gene/Insert name: H2BC11 Homology Arms flanking a mStayGold Tag (alt name: H2BC11)
  Species: H. sapiens (human)
  Insert size (bp): 1845
  Entrez Gene: H2BC11 (a.k.a. H2B/r, H2BFR, H2BJ, HIST1H2BJ)
  Promoter: Promoterless
  Cloning method: Unknown
  Sequencing primers: 5′ CTGCAAGGCGATTAAGTTGGGTAAC; 3′ GGCTCGTATGTTGTGTGGAATTGT
Terms and licenses: Academic/Nonprofit Terms; Industry Terms: Not Available to Industry
Depositor comments: To be co-transfected with sgRNA plasmid px330-PITCh-H2BC11 (Addgene #207755): https://www.addgene.org/207755/
How to cite: qTAG-C-Solo-mStayGold-H2BC11 was a gift from Laurence Pelletier (Addgene plasmid # 227330 ; http://n2t.net/addgene:227330 ; RRID:Addgene_227330)
