[The description below was written by a language model from this plasmid's Addgene catalogue record and pLannotate feature annotations shown in this document.]
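Description:
qTAG-C-Solo-mStayGold-H2BC11 is a pUC19-based CRISPR donor template for tagging the endogenous human histone gene H2BC11 (also known as HIST1H2BJ) at its C-terminus with the green fluorescent protein mStayGold. The backbone is a standard high-copy bacterial cloning plasmid. It carries the ColE1/pUC origin of replication and a β-lactamase (AmpR) gene with its own promoter for ampicillin selection in E. coli. It also retains pUC remnants, including the lac promoter/operator, the CAP binding site and lacZα, lacI, bom and rop fragments, which play no part in the tagging function.

The roughly 1.8 kb insert consists of H2BC11 homology arms flanking the mStayGold coding sequence and is recorded as promoterless. The feature table identifies the H2B coding sequence in the upstream arm and, further downstream, the histone 3' UTR stem-loop, which presumably lies within the downstream arm. The annotation software did not call mStayGold itself, but the unannotated interval between these two features is where the tag would be expected to sit. No mammalian selection marker is annotated or listed in the record. Because the cassette has no promoter of its own, fluorescence should depend on in-frame integration at the genomic locus, giving an H2B-mStayGold fusion expressed under native regulation.

The plasmid is meant to be co-transfected into human cells with a companion px330-PITCh-H2BC11 plasmid supplying the sgRNA for this locus. The resulting knock-in labels chromatin and is used to visualise nuclei.
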