Features (pLannotate 1.2.2; 12 found; start..end, strand, type, name):
    137..236     +  misc_feature   bom (fragment): basis of mobility region from pBR322
    242..399     -  CDS            lacZα (fragment): LacZα fragment of β-galactosidase; lacZ fragment
    573..950     +  CDS            H2B (sequence withheld): human histone H2B; HIST1H2BJ
   1728..1773    +  ncRNA          Histone3: Accession: RF00032 - Histone 3' UTR stem-loop
   2289..2305    -  protein_bind   lac operator: The lac repressor binds to the lac operator to inhibit transcription in E. coli. This inhibition can be relieved by adding lactose or isopropyl-β-D-thiogalactopyranoside (IPTG). lac repressor encoded by lacI
   2313..2343    -  promoter       lac promoter: promoter for the E. coli lac operon
   2358..2379    -  protein_bind   CAP binding site: CAP binding activates transcription in the presence of cAMP. E. coli catabolite activator protein
   2392..2484    -  CDS            lacI (fragment): lac repressor; lacI; The lac repressor binds to the lac operator to inhibit transcription in E. coli. This inhibition can be relieved by adding lactose or isopropyl-β-D-thiogalactopyranoside (IPTG).
   2667..3255    -  rep_origin     ori: high-copy-number ColE1/pMB1/pBR322/pUC origin of replication
   3426..4286    -  CDS            AmpR: β-lactamase; bla; confers resistance to ampicillin, carbenicillin, and related antibiotics
   4287..4391    -  promoter       AmpR promoter: bla
   4486..35      +  CDS            rop (fragment) (across the origin): Rop protein, which maintains plasmids at low copy number; rop
>Addgene plasmid #227330 | qTAG-C-Solo-mStayGold-H2BC11 | addgene full sequence | sequence record 452124 | Addgene NGS Result
TCGCGCGTTTCGGTGATGACGGTGAAAACCTCTGACACATGCAGCTCCCGGAGACGGTCACAGCTTGTCT
GTAAGCGGATGCCGGGAGCAGACAAGCCCGTCAGGGCGCGTCAGCGGGTGTTGGCGGGTGTCGGGGCTGG
CTTAACTATGCGGCATCAGAGCAGATTGTACTGAGAGTGCACCATATGCGGTGTGAAATACCGCACAGAT
GCGTAAGGAGAAAATACCGCATCAGGCGCCATTCGCCATTCAGGCTGCGCAACTGTTGGGAAGGGCGATC
GGTGCGGGCCTCTTCGCTATTACGCCAGCTGGCGAAAGGGGGATGTGCTGCAAGGCGATTAAGTTGGGTA
ACGCCAGGGTTTTCCCAGTCACGACGTTGTAAAACGACGGCCAGTGAATTCATCCTGATTGGGCAGACCT
GACCTCTGACGTTACCCTGAATAACTACCAATCAGACACAAGACTTCAACTCTTCACCTTATTTGCATAA
GCGATTCTATATAAAAGCGCCTTGTCATACCCTGCTCACGCTGTTTTTCCTTTTCGTTGGCGCTTTATAG
CTACACAGTGCT
[378 nt withheld, positions 573-950]
GGAGGAAGCGGAGGATCTGGCGGTACCGGCGGAAGCATGGTGTCTACAGGCGAGGAACTGTTTACCGGCG
TGGTGCCCTTCAAGTTCCAGCTGAAGGGCACCATCAACGGCAAGAGCTTCACCGTGGAAGGCGAGGGCGA
GGGCAATAGCCACGAGGGCAGCCACAAAGGCAAGTATGTGTGCACCAGCGGCAAACTGCCAATGTCTTGG
GCCGCCCTGGGAACTAGCTTCGGCTATGGCATGAAATACTATACCAAGTACCCCAGCGGCCTGAAAAACT
GGTTCCACGAGGTGATGCCTGAGGGCTTCACCTACGACAGACACATCCAGTACAAGGGCGACGGCAGCAT
CCACGCCAAGCACCAGCACTTCATGAAGAACGGCACCTACCACAACATCGTGGAGTTCACCGGCCAGGAC
TTCAAGGAGAACAGCCCCGTGCTGACCGGCGACATGGACGTGAGCCTGCCCAACGAGGTGCAGCACATCC
CCATTGATGACGGCGTGGAGTGCACAGTGACCCTGCAGTACCCTCTGCTGAGCGACGAAAGCAAGTGCGT
GGAAGCCTATCAGAACACCATCATCAAGCCCCTGCACAATCAGCCAGCCCCCGATGTGCCATTTCACTGG
ATCAGAAAGCAGTACACCCAGAGCAAGGACGACACCGAGGAGAGAGACCACATCATCCAGAGCGAGACCC
TGGAGGCCCACCTGGGAGGTTCCCTCGAGACCGGTAAGAGCAAGTGATAAACAGTGAGTTGGTTGCAAAC
TCTCAACCCTAACGGCTCTTTTAAGAGCCACCCATGTTCTCAAAGAAAGAGCTGGTGCTTGTATTCCTCC
TCTGCTGGCCACTGACAAACCCTTGTAACTTGCTACTGTGTTTTTTGGTCTGAAGTAGAGCAGTTATTTA
ACTAATCCTTAGTGACTTTTTTTTTTTAGATCTGCCATTCTAATCTTAGAGTTAAGTAAGGAGATGGGAA
ATTTTCTATTATAAGTTCGAAACCAATTAAAATACGTTAGAAACCCATCAAAATACTCGTCGGTCCCCCG
TCGGTTAGTGATTTGGAACAGTGCCAAGTTGCAGCGGTTGTCAGTTTGAATTTGCCCGGGCAACGCCCGC
CCTTCCTCTGCATCCTGATTGGTTGTTGTATCCAGGAAGTCCACGGTCGGCTTGGGTGCGCCAAAGGAAT
CCAAACCCCGCCTTTATTTGGCCTTCCTTACAAACTCAGTAAACTGTCAGTTTCTCATTCTTTAGTATTT
TATCGCTTTCGGGAAGGAGATTTATTTCTAATTAGTAAGCTTGGCGTAATCATGGTCATAGCTGTTTCCT
GTGTGAAATTGTTATCCGCTCACAATTCCACACAACATACGAGCCGGAAGCATAAAGTGTAAAGCCTGGG
GTGCCTAATGAGTGAGCTAACTCACATTAATTGCGTTGCGCTCACTGCCCGCTTTCCAGTCGGGAAACCT
GTCGTGCCAGCTGCATTAATGAATCGGCCAACGCGCGGGGAGAGGCGGTTTGCGTATTGGGCGCTCTTCC
GCTTCCTCGCTCACTGACTCGCTGCGCTCGGTCGTTCGGCTGCGGCGAGCGGTATCAGCTCACTCAAAGG
CGGTAATACGGTTATCCACAGAATCAGGGGATAACGCAGGAAAGAACATGTGAGCAAAAGGCCAGCAAAA
GGCCAGGAACCGTAAAAAGGCCGCGTTGCTGGCGTTTTTCCATAGGCTCCGCCCCCCTGACGAGCATCAC
AAAAATCGACGCTCAAGTCAGAGGTGGCGAAACCCGACAGGACTATAAAGATACCAGGCGTTTCCCCCTG
GAAGCTCCCTCGTGCGCTCTCCTGTTCCGACCCTGCCGCTTACCGGATACCTGTCCGCCTTTCTCCCTTC
GGGAAGCGTGGCGCTTTCTCATAGCTCACGCTGTAGGTATCTCAGTTCGGTGTAGGTCGTTCGCTCCAAG
CTGGGCTGTGTGCACGAACCCCCCGTTCAGCCCGACCGCTGCGCCTTATCCGGTAACTATCGTCTTGAGT
CCAACCCGGTAAGACACGACTTATCGCCACTGGCAGCAGCCACTGGTAACAGGATTAGCAGAGCGAGGTA
TGTAGGCGGTGCTACAGAGTTCTTGAAGTGGTGGCCTAACTACGGCTACACTAGAAGAACAGTATTTGGT
ATCTGCGCTCTGCTGAAGCCAGTTACCTTCGGAAAAAGAGTTGGTAGCTCTTGATCCGGCAAACAAACCA
CCGCTGGTAGCGGTGGTTTTTTTGTTTGCAAGCAGCAGATTACGCGCAGAAAAAAAGGATCTCAAGAAGA
TCCTTTGATCTTTTCTACGGGGTCTGACGCTCAGTGGAACGAAAACTCACGTTAAGGGATTTTGGTCATG
AGATTATCAAAAAGGATCTTCACCTAGATCCTTTTAAATTAAAAATGAAGTTTTAAATCAATCTAAAGTA
TATATGAGTAAACTTGGTCTGACAGTTACCAATGCTTAATCAGTGAGGCACCTATCTCAGCGATCTGTCT
ATTTCGTTCATCCATAGTTGCCTGACTCCCCGTCGTGTAGATAACTACGATACGGGAGGGCTTACCATCT
GGCCCCAGTGCTGCAATGATACCGCGAGACCCACGCTCACCGGCTCCAGATTTATCAGCAATAAACCAGC
CAGCCGGAAGGGCCGAGCGCAGAAGTGGTCCTGCAACTTTATCCGCCTCCATCCAGTCTATTAATTGTTG
CCGGGAAGCTAGAGTAAGTAGTTCGCCAGTTAATAGTTTGCGCAACGTTGTTGCCATTGCTACAGGCATC
GTGGTGTCACGCTCGTCGTTTGGTATGGCTTCATTCAGCTCCGGTTCCCAACGATCAAGGCGAGTTACAT
GATCCCCCATGTTGTGCAAAAAAGCGGTTAGCTCCTTCGGTCCTCCGATCGTTGTCAGAAGTAAGTTGGC
CGCAGTGTTATCACTCATGGTTATGGCAGCACTGCATAATTCTCTTACTGTCATGCCATCCGTAAGATGC
TTTTCTGTGACTGGTGAGTACTCAACCAAGTCATTCTGAGAATAGTGTATGCGGCGACCGAGTTGCTCTT
GCCCGGCGTCAATACGGGATAATACCGCGCCACATAGCAGAACTTTAAAAGTGCTCATCATTGGAAAACG
TTCTTCGGGGCGAAAACTCTCAAGGATCTTACCGCTGTTGAGATCCAGTTCGATGTAACCCACTCGTGCA
CCCAACTGATCTTCAGCATCTTTTACTTTCACCAGCGTTTCTGGGTGAGCAAAAACAGGAAGGCAAAATG
CCGCAAAAAAGGGAATAAGGGCGACACGGAAATGTTGAATACTCATACTCTTCCTTTTTCAATATTATTG
AAGCATTTATCAGGGTTATTGTCTCATGAGCGGATACATATTTGAATGTATTTAGAAAAATAAACAAATA
GGGGTTCCGCGCACATTTCCCCGAAAAGTGCCACCTGACGTCTAAGAAACCATTATTATCATGACATTAA
CCTATAAAAATAGGCGTATCACGAGGCCCTTTCGTC
